>Addgene plasmid #160001 | NbPT5b-p3 | addgene full sequence | sequence record 323057 | Addgene NGS Result
GGGACACGAAGTGATCCGTTTAAACTATCAGTGTTTGACAGGATATATTGGCGGGTAAACCTAAGAGAAA
AGAGCGTTTATTAGAATAATCGGATATTTAAAAGGGCGTGAAAAGGTTTATCCGTTCGTCCATTTGTATG
TGCATGCCAACCACAGGGTTCCCCTCGGGAGTCAGCCGTGCGGCTGCATGAAATCCTGGCCGGTTTGTCT
GATGCCAAGCTGGCGGCCTGGCCGGCCAGCTTGGCCGCTGAAGAAACCGAGCGCCGCCGTCTAAAAAGGT
GATGTGTATTTGAGTAAAACAGCTTGCGTCATGCGGTCGCTGCGTATATGATGCGATGAGTAAATAAACA
AATACGCAAGGGGAACGCATGAAGGTTATCGCTGTACTTAACCAGAAAGGCGGGTCAGGCAAGACGACCA
TCGCAACCCATCTAGCCCGCGCCCTGCAACTCGCCGGGGCCGATGTTCTGTTAGTCGATTCCGATCCCCA
GGGCAGTGCCCGCGATTGGGCGGCCGTGCGGGAAGATCAACCGCTAACCGTTGTCGGCATCGACCGCCCG
ACGATTGACCGCGACGTGAAGGCCATCGGCCGGCGCGACTTCGTAGTGATCGACGGAGCGCCCCAGGCGG
CGGACTTGGCTGTGTCCGCGATCAAGGCAGCCGACTTCGTGCTGATTCCGGTGCAGCCAAGCCCTTACGA
CATATGGGCCACCGCCGACCTGGTGGAGCTGGTTAAGCAGCGCATTGAGGTCACGGATGGAAGGCTACAA
GCGGCCTTTGTCGTGTCGCGGGCGATCAAAGGCACGCGCATCGGCGGTGAGGTTGCCGAGGCGCTGGCCG
GGTACGAGCTGCCCATTCTTGAGTCCCGTATCACGCAGCGCGTGAGCTACCCAGGCACTGCCGCCGCCGG
CACAACCGTTCTTGAATCAGAACCCGAGGGCGACGCTGCCCGCGAGGTCCAGGCGCTGGCCGCTGAAATT
AAATCAAAACTCATTTGAGTTAATGAGGTAAAGAGAAAATGAGCAAAAGCACAAACACGCTAAGTGCCGG
CCGTCCGAGCGCACGCAGCAGCAAGGCTGCAACGTTGGCCAGCCTGGCAGACACGCCAGCCATGAAGCGG
GTCAACTTTCAGTTGCCGGCGGAGGATCACACCAAGCTGAAGATGTACGCGGTACGCCAAGGCAAGACCA
TTACCGAGCTGCTATCTGAATACATCGCGCAGCTACCAGAGTAAATGAGCAAATGAATAAATGAGTAGAT
GAATTTTAGCGGCTAAAGGAGGCGGCATGGAAAATCAAGAACAACCAGGCACCGACGCCGTGGAATGCCC
CATGTGTGGAGGAACGGGCGGTTGGCCAGGCGTAAGCGGCTGGGTTGTCTGCCGGCCCTGCAATGGCACT
GGAACCCCCAAGCCCGAGGAATCGGCGTGAGCGGTCGCAAACCATCCGGCCCGGTACAAATCGGCGCGGC
GCTGGGTGATGACCTGGTGGAGAAGTTGAAGGCCGCGCAGGCCGCCCAGCGGCAACGCATCGAGGCAGAA
GCACGCCCCGGTGAATCGTGGCAAGCGGCCGCTGATCGAATCCGCAAAGAATCCCGGCAACCGCCGGCAG
CCGGTGCGTCGTCGATTAGGAAGCCGCCCAAGGGCGACGAGCAACCAGATTTTTTCGTTCCGATGCTCTA
TGACGTGGGCACCCGCGATAGTCGCAGCATCATGGACGTGGCCGTTTTCCGTCTGTCGAAGCGTGACCGA
CGAGCTGGCGAGGTGATCCGCTACGAGCTTCCAGACGGGCACGTAGAGGTTTCCGCAGGGCCGGCCGGCA
TGGCCAGTGTGTGGGATTACGACCTGGTACTGATGGCGGTTTCCCATCTAACCGAATCCATGAACCGATA
CCGGGAAGGGAAGGGAGACAAGCCCGGCCGCGTGTTCCGTCCACACGTTGCGGACGTACTCAAGTTCTGC
CGGCGAGCCGATGGCGGAAAGCAGAAAGACGACCTGGTAGAAACCTGCATTCGGTTAAACACCACGCACG
TTGCCATGCAGCGTACGAAGAAGGCCAAGAACGGCCGCCTGGTGACGGTATCCGAGGGTGAAGCCTTGAT
TAGCCGCTACAAGATCGTAAAGAGCGAAACCGGGCGGCCGGAGTACATCGAGATCGAGCTAGCTGATTGG
ATGTACCGCGAGATTACAGAAGGCAAGAACCCGGACGTGCTGACGGTTCACCCCGATTACTTTTTGATCG
ATCCCGGCATCGGCCGTTTTCTCTACCGCCTGGCACGCCGCGCCGCAGGCAAGGCAGAAGCCAGATGGTT
GTTCAAGACGATCTACGAACGCAGTGGCAGCGCCGGAGAGTTCAAGAAGTTCTGTTTCACCGTGCGCAAG
CTGATCGGGTCAAATGACCTGCCGGAGTACGATTTGAAGGAGGAGGCGGGGCAGGCTGGCCCGATCCTAG
TCATGCGCTACCGCAACCTGATCGAGGGCGAAGCATCCGCCGGTTCCTAATGTACGGAGCAGATGCTAGG
GCAAATTGCCCTAGCAGGGGAAAAAGGTCGAAAAAGCTTCTTTCCTGTGGATAGCACGTACATTGGGAAC
CCAAAGCCGTACATTGGGAACCGGAACCCGTACATTGGGAACCCAAAGCCGTACATTGGGAACCGGTCAC
ACATGTAAGTGACTGATATAAAAGAGAAAAAAGGCGATTTTTCCGCCTAAAACTCTTTAAAACTTATTAA
AACTCTTAAAACCCGCCTGGCCTGTGCATAACTGTCTGGCCAGCGCACAGCCGAACAGCTGCAAAAAGCG
CCCACATCAAGGCTCCGAGTGCGCGGAACCCCTATTTGTTTATTTTTCTAAATACATTCAAATATGTATC
CGCTCATGAGACAATAACCCTGATAAATGCTTCAATAATATTGAAAAAGGAAGAGTATGGCTAAAATGAG
AATATCACCGGAATTGAAAAAACTGATCGAAAAATACCGCTGCGTAAAAGATACGGAAGGAATGTCTCCT
GCTAAGGTATATAAGCTGGTGGGAGAAAATGAAAACCTATATTTAAAAATGACGGACAGCCGGTATAAAG
GGACCACCTATGATGTGGAACGGGAAAAGGACATGATGCTATGGCTGGAAGGAAAGCTGCCTGTTCCAAA
GGTCCTGCACTTTGAACGGCATGATGGCTGGAGCAATCTGCTCATGAGTGAGGCCGATGGCGTCCTTTGC
TCGGAAGAGTATGAAGATGAACAAAGCCCTGAAAAGATTATCGAGCTGTATGCGGAGTGCATCAGGCTCT
TTCACTCCATCGACATATCGGATTGTCCCTATACGAATAGCTTAGACAGCCGCTTAGCCGAATTGGATTA
CTTACTGAATAACGATCTGGCCGATGTGGATTGCGAAAACTGGGAAGAGGACACTCCATTTAAAGATCCG
CGCGAGCTGTATGATTTTTTAAAGACGGAAAAGCCCGAAGAGGAACTTGTCTTTTCCCACGGCGACCTGG
GAGACAGCAACATCTTTGTGAAAGATGGCAAAGTAAGTGGCTTTATTGATCTTGGGAGAAGCGGCAGGGC
GGACAAGTGGTATGACATTGCCTTCTGCGTCCGGTCGCTCAGGGAGGATATCGGGGAAGAACAGTATGTC
GAGCTATTTTTTGACTTACTGGGGATCAAGCCTGATTGGGAGAAAATAAAATATTATATTTTACTGGATG
AATTGTTTTAGCTGTCAGACCAAGTTTACTCATATATACTTTAGATTGATTTAAAACTTCATTTTTAATT
TAAAAGGATCTAGGTGAAGATCCTTTTTGATAATCTCATGACCAAAATCCCTTAACGTGAGTTTTCGTTC
CACTGAGCGTCAGACCCCGTAGAAAAGATCAAAGGATCTTCTTGAGATCCTTTTTTTCTGCGCGTAATCT
GCTGCTTGCAAACAAAAAAACCACCGCTACCAGCGGTGGTTTGTTTGCCGGATCAAGAGCTACCAACTCT
TTTTCCGAAGGTAACTGGCTTCAGCAGAGCGCAGATACCAAATACTGTTCTTCTAGTGTAGCCGTAGTTA
GGCCACCACTTCAAGAACTCTGTAGCACCGCCTACATACCTCGCTCTGCTAATCCTGTTACCAGTGGCTG
CTGCCAGTGGCGATAAGTCGTGTCTTACCGGGTTGGACTCAAGACGATAGTTACCGGATAAGGCGCAGCG
GTCGGGCTGAACGGGGGGTTCGTGCACACAGCCCAGCTTGGAGCGAACGACCTACACCGAACTGAGATAC
CTACAGCGTGAGCTATGAGAAAGCGCCACGCTTCCCGAAGGGAGAAAGGCGGACAGGTATCCGGTAAGCG
GCAGGGTCGGAACAGGAGAGCGCACGAGGGAGCTTCCAGGGGGAAACGCCTGGTATCTTTATAGTCCTGT
CGGGTTTCGCCACCTCTGACTTGAGCGTCGATTTTTGTGATGCTCGTCAGGGGGGCGGAGCCTATGGAAA
AACGCCAGCAACGCGGCCTTTTTACGGTTCCTGCTCGGATCTGTTGGACCGGACAGTAGTCATGGTTGAT
GGGCTGCCTGTATCGAGTGGTGATTTTGTGCCGAGCTGCCGGTCGGGGAGCTGTTGGCTGGCTGGTGGCA
GGATATATTGTGGTGTAAACAAATTGACGCTTAGACAACTTAATAACACATTGCGGACGTTTTTAATGTA
CTGGGGTTGAACACTCTGTGCCGAATTCGGATCCAGCGCTCCAATTCAGCAAGCGTCGATCTAGTAACAT
AGATGACACCGCGCGCGATAATTTATCCTAGTTTGCGCGCTATATTTTGTTTTCTATCGCGTATTAAATG
TATAATTGCGGGACTCTAATCATAAAAACCCATCTCATAAATAACGTCATGCATTACATGTTAATTATTA
CATGCTTAACGTAATTCAACAGAAATTATATGATAATCATCGCAAGACCGGCAACAGGATTCAATCTTAA
GAAACTTTATTGCCAAATGTTTGAACGATCTGCTTGACTCTAGATCCAGAGTCCCGCTCAAATCTCAGTC
ACAGGAAGAACAGGTCTAGGAGGAACAGGAAGAGAGAAATCAAGCTGCCAGAATCCCACATCATGCCAAT
TTCCATGTTTGAAACCAGCAGCTCTAAGCATTCCCCTAGGAGCATAACCAAGAGCCTCATGCATCCTCAC
AGAAGGATCATTAGGAAGTCCAATCACAGCAACCACAGACTTGAAACCCTGAGCCTCCAAAGACTTCAAA
AGATGAGTGTAAAGAGTAGATCCAAGACCAGTTCTTTGATGCCTAGGAGACACGTAAACAGTAGACTCAG
CAGTCCAATCGTAAGCATTCCTAGCCTTCCAAGGACCAGCATAAGCAATACCAGCCACTTCACCATCCAC
TTCAGCAACAAGCCAAGGATACCTCTCTCTAAGCCTCACAAGATCATCAGTCCACTCTTGTGGTTCTTGA
GGCTCAGTCCTGAAATTCACAGTAGAAGTCTCAATGTAATGATTCACAATAGTGCACACAGCAGGCATAT
CAGCCTCAGTAGCCCTTCTAATATCAGCAGGCCTTCTTTCAGGAGACATGCGAAACGATCCAGATCCGGT
GCAGATTATTTGGATTGAGAGTGAATATGAGACTCTAATTGGATACCGAGGGGAATTTATGGAACGTCAG
TGGAGCATTTTGACAAGAAATATTTGCTAGCTGATAGTGACCTTAGGCGACTTTTGAACGCGCAATAATG
GTTTCTGACGTATGTGCTTAGCTCATTAAACTCCAGAAACCCGCGGCTGAGTGGCTCCTTCAACGTTGCG
GTTCTGTCAGTTCCAAACGTAAAACGGCTTGTCCCGCGTCATCGGCGGGGGTCATAACGTGACTCCCTTA
ATTCTCCGCTCCGCAAGAATTCAAGCTTGGAGGTGAGAAATTTACCAAATACCTATAAATAATGTATCAG
CCGTATATAAATAACGTATAAGAGATGTTTATACACTATTATATATTACTTATATAATGTTATACATTAT
TATACACTATTATACAAATGAATCATATCAATGGAGCTTCACTGATTCTTCTTCTTCTTTGGGCATCTTC
TGAAATTCAACTCAAATCTACCTCAAATCTGCTCCAAATTATTTTAAATTTGAGTTTTGAACTTCTCTTG
ACGATCCCAATCAATTGGGCCAACACCTAATCCAAACAACTAACAAAATCGAAAAATCTAATTTTAAAAT
TGAAGCTTCAAATGACCTTTAATGGTGACTCCAAAAATAATAATTCTCTTACGTGGTATTTTTTCTTCTC
ATCTTAATAGTGATTATCAATTTTGAATATGGAAGGAGAATTAAAAAATATATATAATGGTAGGGAAACT
TTGGGGTGCAAAGTCGTGAAAGAAGAGGAAGAAGAAGAACGAAGAAAAGAAAAAAATAGGGTGGGCTAAC
TGGTGAAATTTTTTTCCAAATTATATATAACCTAGGCTATATCATGTAAGAACTTCAAATGTGGGCCATT
TTTTGATGGATTGTTGGACCAAATGACAAGGAGCGTAATTCCCCCTTCATTTTATATGGCACACTAGGAT
ATTATGAGTTTAATAAATAAAGAATTTTTTTTATGATTTTAAACATGTCGTGACTATAAAATTGTGTTAT
TAAAGTAAACTAAGAAGTTTGAAGTTAGATTATATCAATTATATAGATTTGTTTTTTTTTTGACACCAAC
TAACAAGAAAAAGTTGTCATATAAAGCATAAGCATGCGCGCTTTTTGTCCTAGGTTATTTTTGATTGAAG
CATATGCTTGATTTAAGCAAAGAAGAAGGATATCCTGTGGATACTTATCCTCAATTTCTTGTTGTAGCCA
CTGAGCGCTTAGGATTAAACGTCATTTAATTCACATTGTGCGCTGAGTCTATATATGGGAGTTACATACA
CCAAAACAGTACCATGAAAACACAACCAAAATTTGCAGTAAAAAGCAAACAATGAAAATGATGAATGGAG
AAGATGCTAATGATCAAATGATCAAAGAAAGCTTCTTCATAACACATGGAAACCCAATATTAACAGTAGA
AGATACACATCCATTAAGACCTTTCTTTGAAACTTGGAGAGAGAAAATCTTTTCTAAGAAACCTAAGGCA
ATTCTTATTATTTCTGGTCATTGGGAAACTGTTAAACCTACTGTTAATGCTGTCCATATCAATGATACTA
TCCATGATTTTGATGACTATCCTGCTGCTATGTACCAGTTCAAGTATCCAGCTCCTGGGGCACCAGAATT
GGCAAGAAAAGTAGAGGAAATTCTGAAAAAATCGGGTTTCGAAACGGCGGAAACTGACGAAAAACGTGGG
CTTGATCATGGTGCATGGGTACCTCTAATGCTAATGTATCCTGAGGCTGATATACCAGTATGTCAGCTCT
CAGTTCAGCCGCATTTAGATGGAACATACCATTACAACTTAGGACGAGCATTAGCTCCCTTGAAAAACGA
TGGCGTATTGATCATTGGTTCAGGAAGTGCAACTCACCCTTTGGATGAAACTCCTCATTATTTTGATGGA
GTTGCACCTTGGGCAGCTGCCTTTGATTCATGGCTTCGTAAAGCTCTCATAAATGGAAGGTTTGAAGAAG
TGAATATATATGAAACGAAAGCACCAAATTGGAAATTAGCACATCCTTTCCCAGAACATTTTTATCCATT
GCATGTTGTTCTTGGCGCTGCTGGTGAAAAATGGAAGGCTGAGCTTATTCATAGCAGTTGGGATCATGGC
ACCTTGTGTCACGGCTCCTACAAGTTCACTTCAGCCTAGGCTTGTCAAGCAGATCGTTCAAACATTTGGC
AATAAAGTTTCTTAAGATTGAATCCTGTTGCCGGTCTTGCGATGATTATCATATAATTTCTGTTGAATTA
CGTTAAGCATGTAATAATTAACATGTAATGCATGACGTTATTTATGAGATGGGTTTTTATGATTAGAGTC
CCGCAATTATACATTTAATACGCGATAGAAAACAAAATATAGCGCGCAAACTAGGATAAATTATCGCGCG
CGGTGTCATCTATGTTACTAGATCGACGCTACTAGAATTCGAGCTCGGAGGTGAGAAATTTACCAAATAC
CTATAAATAATGTATCAGCCGTATATAAATAACGTATAAGAGATGTTTATACACTATTATATATTACTTA
TATAATGTTATACATTATTATACACTATTATACAAATGAATCATATCAATGGAGCTTCACTGATTCTTCT
TCTTCTTTGGGCATCTTCTGAAATTCAACTCAAATCTACCTCAAATCTGCTCCAAATTATTTTAAATTTG
AGTTTTGAACTTCTCTTGACGATCCCAATCAATTGGGCCAACACCTAATCCAAACAACTAACAAAATCGA
AAAATCTAATTTTAAAATTGAAGCTTCAAATGACCTTTAATGGTGACTCCAAAAATAATAATTCTCTTAC
GTGGTATTTTTTCTTCTCATCTTAATAGTGATTATCAATTTTGAATATGGAAGGAGAATTAAAAAATATA
TATAATGGTAGGGAAACTTTGGGGTGCAAAGTCGTGAAAGAAGAGGAAGAAGAAGAACGAAGAAAAGAAA
AAAATAGGGTGGGCTAACTGGTGAAATTTTTTTCCAAATTATATATAACCTAGGCTATATCATGTAAGAA
CTTCAAATGTGGGCCATTTTTTGATGGATTGTTGGACCAAATGACAAGGAGCGTAATTCCCCCTTCATTT
TATATGGCACACTAGGATATTATGAGTTTAATAAATAAAGAATTTTTTTTATGATTTTAAACATGTCGTG
ACTATAAAATTGTGTTATTAAAGTAAACTAAGAAGTTTGAAGTTAGATTATATCAATTATATAGATTTGT
TTTTTTTTTGACACCAACTAACAAGAAAAAGTTGTCATATAAAGCATAAGCATGCGCGCTTTTTGTCCTA
GGTTATTTTTGATTGAAGCATATGCTTGATTTAAGCAAAGAAGAAGGATATCCTGTGGATACTTATCCTC
AATTTCTTGTTGTAGCCACTGAGCGCTTAGGATTAAACGTCATTTAATTCACATTGTGCGCTGAGTCTAT
ATATGGGAGTTACATACACCAAAACAGTACCATGAAAACACAACCAAAATTTGCAGTAAAAAGCAAACAA
TGGATCATGCAACATTAGCAATGATACTAGCCATTTGGTTCATTTCTTTTCATTTCATAAAATTACTTTT
TAGCCAACAAACTACCAAACTTCTTCCTCCTGGTCCAAAACCATTGCCAATAATTGGCAACATCTTAGAA
GTTGGTAAAAAACCTCATCGTTCATTTGCTAATCTTGCTAAAATTCACGGCCCTTTAATATCGTTACGTC
TAGGAAGTGTAACAACTATTGTTGTATCATCAGCAGATGTAGCTAAAGAAATGTTCTTAAAAAAAGACCA
CCCTCTTTCTAACCGTACTATTCCTAATTCTGTCACGGCCGGTGACCACCATAAACTTACCATGTCGTGG
TTGCCGGTTTCGCCGAAATGGCGGAATTTTCGTAAGATTACAGCCGTCCATTTGCTTTCTCCTCAAAGAC
TTGATGCTTGCCAAACCTTTCGCCATGCGAAGGTGCAACAGCTTTATGAATATGTGCAAGAATGTGCACA
AAAAGGCCAAGCTGTTGATATTGGCAAAGCTGCATTTACTACCTCCCTTAATTTGTTATCTAAACTATTT
TTTTCAGTGGAATTAGCCCACCATAAATCACAAACTTCTCAAGAGTTTAAGGAACTAATATGGAACATTA
TGGAAGATATTGGGAAACCTAACTATGCTGATTATTTTCCTATTTTAGGCTGTGTTGATCCATCAGGTAT
TCGACGAAGATTAGCATGTAGTTTTGACAAGTTGATTGCAGTTTTTCAGAGTATAATATGTGAAAGGCTT
GCGCCTGATTCTTCAACTGCAACAACAACGACGACTGATGATGTGCTAGACGTTCTTCTTCAGCTCTTCA
AACAAAATGAGCTCACTATGGGCGAGATTAACCATTTGCTCGTCGACATTTTTGATGCTGGAACAGACAC
TACATCAAGTACTTTTGAGTGGGTCATGGCAGAGTTAATTAGGAATCCTGAAATGATGGAAAAGGCTCAA
GAAGAAATTAAGCAAGTATTAGGCAAAGATAAACAAATTCAGGAATCAGACATTATTAACCTACCTTACT
TACAAGCCATTATCAAAGAAACTTTGCGACTACATCCACCAACTGTATTTCTTTTGCCTCGTAAAGCCGA
CACTGATGTTGAACTATATGGTTATATTGTGCCTAAAGATGCACAAATACTTGTTAACTTATGGGCTATT
GGAAGAGATCCTAATGCCTGGCAAAATGCTGATATTTTTTCGCCCGAAAGATTTATAGGGTGTGAAATTG
ATGTCAAAGGAAGAGATTTTGGACTCTTACCTTTTGGAGCTGGAAGAAGGATATGTCCTGGGATGAATTT
GGCCATTAGAATGTTAACTTTGATGCTAGCTACTTTGCTTCAATTCTTCAATTGGAAGCTTGAAGGAGAC
ATAAGTCCAAAAGACTTAGACATGGATGAGAAATTTGGGATTGCGTTACAAAAGACAAAGCCTTTAAAAC
TTATTCCAATACCTAGGTATTGAGCTTGCTCTCAAGATCAAAGGCTTAAAAAGCTGGGGTTTTATGAATG
GGATCAAAGTTTCTTTTTTTCTTTTATATTTGCTTCTCCATTTGTTTGTTTCATTTCCCTTTTTGTTTTC
GTTTCTATGATGCACTTGTGTGTGACAAACTCTCTGGGTTTTTACTTACGTCTGCGTTTCAAAAAAAAAA
ACCGCTTTCGTTTTGCGTTTTAGTCCCATTGTTTTGTAGCTCTGAGTGATCGAATTGATGCCTCTTTATT
CCTTTTGTTCCCTATAATTTCTTTCAAAACTCAGAAGAAAAACCTTGAAACTCTTTGCAATGTTAATATA
AGTATTGTATAAGATTTTTATTGATTTGGTTATTAGTCTTACTTTTGCTACCTCCATCTTCACTTGGAAC
TGATATTCTGAATAGTTAAAGCGTTACATGTGTTCCATTCACAAATGAACTTAAACTAGCACAAAGTCAG
ATATTTTAAGATCGCACCATTTCGCTTTACGAATTCCCATGGGGAGGTGAGAAATTTACCAAATACCTAT
AAATAATGTATCAGCCGTATATAAATAACGTATAAGAGATGTTTATACACTATTATATATTACTTATATA
ATGTTATACATTATTATACACTATTATACAAATGAATCATATCAATGGAGCTTCACTGATTCTTCTTCTT
CTTTGGGCATCTTCTGAAATTCAACTCAAATCTACCTCAAATCTGCTCCAAATTATTTTAAATTTGAGTT
TTGAACTTCTCTTGACGATCCCAATCAATTGGGCCAACACCTAATCCAAACAACTAACAAAATCGAAAAA
TCTAATTTTAAAATTGAAGCTTCAAATGACCTTTAATGGTGACTCCAAAAATAATAATTCTCTTACGTGG
TATTTTTTCTTCTCATCTTAATAGTGATTATCAATTTTGAATATGGAAGGAGAATTAAAAAATATATATA
ATGGTAGGGAAACTTTGGGGTGCAAAGTCGTGAAAGAAGAGGAAGAAGAAGAACGAAGAAAAGAAAAAAA
TAGGGTGGGCTAACTGGTGAAATTTTTTTCCAAATTATATATAACCTAGGCTATATCATGTAAGAACTTC
AAATGTGGGCCATTTTTTGATGGATTGTTGGACCAAATGACAAGGAGCGTAATTCCCCCTTCATTTTATA
TGGCACACTAGGATATTATGAGTTTAATAAATAAAGAATTTTTTTTATGATTTTAAACATGTCGTGACTA
TAAAATTGTGTTATTAAAGTAAACTAAGAAGTTTGAAGTTAGATTATATCAATTATATAGATTTGTTTTT
TTTTTGACACCAACTAACAAGAAAAAGTTGTCATATAAAGCATAAGCATGCGCGCTTTTTGTCCTAGGTT
ATTTTTGATTGAAGCATATGCTTGATTTAAGCAAAGAAGAAGGATATCCTGTGGATACTTATCCTCAATT
TCTTGTTGTAGCCACTGAGCGCTTAGGATTAAACGTCATTTAATTCACATTGTGCGCTGAGTCTATATAT
GGGAGTTACATACACCAAAACAGTACCATGAAAACACAACCAAAATTTGCAGTAAAAAGCAAACAATGAC
CGCCATTAAAATGAACACCAATGGTGAAGGTGAAACACAACATATACTAATGATACCTTTCATGGCGCAA
GGGCATTTACGTCCTTTCCTTGAGCTTGCTATGTTTCTATATAAACGAAGTCATTTTATCATTACTCTTC
TTACTACCCCGCTCAATGCGGGTTTCCTACGACATCTCCTTCACCACCATAGCTATTCTAGCTCGGGGAT
CAGAATTGTCGAGTTACCTTTCAACTCAACCAATCATGGACTTCCACCTGGCATTGAAAACACTGATAAA
CTTACACTCCCACTTGTAGTATCACTTTTTCATTCAACCATTTCTCTTGACCCTCACCTTAGAGATTATA
TTTCCCGCCATTTCTCCCCTGCGCGCCCTCCTCTGTGTGTCATACATGATGTGTTCCTTGGTTGGGTTGA
TCAAGTTGCTAAAGACGTGGGCTCAACTGGTGTTGTTTTTACTACGGGTGGCGCGTATGGTACAAGCGCA
TATGTGTCCATTTGGAATGATCTGCCTCACCAGAATTACTCTGATGATCAAGAGTTTCCGCTTCCTGGTT
TCCCGGAGAATCATAAATTCCGACGTTCTCAACTTCATCGGTTTCTGAGGTATGCCGATGGATCAGATGA
TTGGTCGAAATATTTCCAACCGCAATTGAGGCAATCAATGAAGAGTTTTGGATGGCTATGTAATTCAGTT
GAGGAAATCGAAACACTTGGGTTTAGTATCCTCAGGAACTACACTAAACTACCCATTTGGGGTATTGGAC
CGTTGATAGCTTCACCTGTACAACATTCATCATCTGATAATAACAGTACTGGTGCCGAGTTTGTTCAATG
GTTGAGCTTGAAAGAACCAGATTCTGTATTATACATCTCATTTGGATCACAGAACACAATTTCACCAACC
CAGATGATGGAACTAGCAGCCGGTTTGGAGTCAAGTGAGAAGCCGTTTTTGTGGGTGATTCGAGCACCAT
TTGGGTTCGATATCAATGAGGAAATGAGGCCAGAATGGCTACCAGAGGGATTCGAGGAGCGAATGAAGGT
GAAAAAACAAGGAAAGTTGGTGTATAAGTTGGGACCACAGTTGGAGATACTTAACCATGAGTCAATCGGA
GGGTTCTTAACTCATTGTGGGTGGAATTCGATCCTTGAGTCACTTCGAGAAGGTGTGCCTATGTTAGGGT
GGCCATTGGCAGCCGAACAAGCTTATAATTTGAAGTATTTGGAGGACGAAATGGGGGTTGCAGTCGAGTT
AGCGAGGGGATTGGAAGGAGAGATAAGTAAAGAGAAAGTGAAGAGAATTGTGGAGATGATTTTAGAGAGA
AATGAAGGAAGTAAAGGATGGGAAATGAAAAATAGAGCAGTAGAAATGGGGAAGAAACTTAAAGACGCTG
TCAATGAGGAGAAGGAACTGAAGGGTTCTTCTGTTAAGGCAATAGATGATTTCTTAGATGCGGTCATGCA
AGCTAAGTTGGAACCTTCTCTTCAATAAGCTTCTCTAGCTAGAGTCGATCGACAAGCTCGAGTTTCTCCA
TAATAATGTGTGAGTAGTTCCCAGATAAGGGAATTAGGGTTCCTATAGGGTTTCGCTCATGTGTTGAGCA
TATAAGAAACCCTTAGTATGTATTTGTATTTGTAAAATACTTCTATCAATAAAATTTCTAATTCCTAAAA
CCAAAATCCAGTACTAAAATCCAGATCGCTCAGAGAGGATGCACATGTGACCGA
Features (pLannotate 1.2.2; 15 found; start..end, strand, type, name):
     36..60      +  misc_feature   RB T-DNA repeat: right border repeat from nopaline C58 T-DNA
    369..998     +  CDS            pVS1 StaA: stability protein from the Pseudomonas plasmid pVS1 (Heeb et al., 2000)
   1427..2500    +  CDS            pVS1 RepA: replication protein from the Pseudomonas plasmid pVS1 (Heeb et al., 2000)
   2566..2760    +  rep_origin     pVS1 oriV: origin of replication for the Pseudomonas plasmid pVS1 (Heeb et al., 2000)
   2822..2926    +  promoter       AmpR promoter: bla
   2927..3721    +  CDS            KanR: aminoglycoside phosphotransferase; aphA-3; confers resistance to kanamycin
   3892..4480    +  rep_origin     ori: high-copy-number ColE1/pMB1/pBR322/pUC origin of replication
   4616..4640    +  misc_feature   LB T-DNA repeat: left border repeat from nopaline C58 T-DNA
   4748..5000    -  terminator     NOS terminator: nopaline synthase terminator and poly(A) signal
   5031..5579    -  CDS            bar: PAT_STRHY - Experimental evidence at protein level: Swiss-Prot protein existence level 1. Inactivates phosphinothricin (PPT) by transfer of an acetyl group from acetyl CoA. Can also acetylate demethylphosphinothricin but not PTT or glutamate. This enzyme is an effector of phosphinothricin tripeptide (PTT or bialaphos) resistance. From Streptomyces hygroscopicus. Introduced by genetic manipulation and expressed in glufosinate-tolerant maize by Dekalb Genetics.
   5600..5782    -  promoter       NOS promoter: nopaline synthase promoter NOS promoter
   6991..7803    +  CDS            DODA: DODA_BETVU - Experimental evidence at protein level: Swiss-Prot protein existence level 1. Opens the cyclic ring of dihydroxy-phenylalanine (DOPA) between carbons 4 and 5, thus producing an unstable seco-DOPA that rearranges nonenzymatically to betalamic acid. Produces mainly (S)- betalamic acid. From Beta vulgaris (Sugar beet).
   7822..8074    +  terminator     NOS terminator: nopaline synthase terminator and poly(A) signal
   9170..10660   +  CDS            CYP76AD1: C76AD_BETVU - Also known as Bv2g029890_ucyh From Beta vulgaris (Sugar beet).
  13783..13957   +  polyA_signal   CaMV poly(A) signal: cauliflower mosaic virus polyadenylation signal
