[The description below was written by a language model from this plasmid's Addgene catalogue record and pLannotate feature annotations shown in this document.]
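Description:
NbPT5b-p3 is a multigene plant expression construct assembled in the binary T-DNA backbone pICSL4723, with each transcription unit joined through BpiI sites that were destroyed during cloning, consistent with a Type IIS (Golden Gate-style) assembly. The backbone carries a high-copy ColE1/pUC-type origin for propagation in E. coli. It also has the pVS1 replication module (oriV, RepA and the StaA stability protein), which typically supports maintenance in Agrobacterium. A kanamycin resistance gene driven by the bla promoter provides bacterial selection. Nopaline-type left and right border repeats delimit the region transferred into the plant genome.

Within the T-DNA, next to the left border and in reverse orientation, a bar gene (phosphinothricin N-acetyltransferase) sits between the nopaline synthase promoter and terminator and provides selection of transformed plant tissue with phosphinothricin/bialaphos herbicides. Three betalain biosynthesis genes follow, each recorded as driven by its own copy of the Nicotiana benthamiana phosphate transporter 5b (NbPT5b) promoter. They are Beta vulgaris DODAα1, a DOPA 4,5-dioxygenase that yields betalamic acid; Beta vulgaris cytochrome P450 CYP76AD1; and Mirabilis jalapa cyclo-DOPA 5-O-glucosyltransferase. The automated feature table detects the first two coding sequences, a NOS terminator after DODAα1 and a CaMV poly(A) signal near the end of the array. It does not annotate the NbPT5b promoters or the glucosyltransferase, which presumably lie in the unannotated gaps. The sequenced record is also slightly shorter than the catalogued total size.

According to the record, the construct serves as a visible pigment reporter. Placing the pathway under the NbPT5b promoter is intended to mark arbuscular mycorrhizal colonisation of N. benthamiana roots, so that colonisation can be seen in living tissue.
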