Addgene plasmid #160001: NbPT5b-p3
Purpose: Multigene construct containing the betalain pigment biosynthetic genes under the control of the NbPT5b promoter for visualisation of arbuscular mycorrhizal colonisation in Nicotiana benthamiana roots.
Depositing lab: Sam Brockington. Depositing organization: University of Cambridge. Publication: MycoRed: Betalain pigments enable in vivo real-time visualisation of arbuscular mycorrhizal colonisation. Timoneda A, Yunusov T, Quan C, Gavrin A, Brockington SF, Schornack S. PLoS Biol. 2021 Jul 14;19(7):e3001326. doi: 10.1371/journal.pbio.3001326. PubMed 34260583.
Backbone
  Vector backbone: pICSL4723
  Backbone manufacturer: 86173 (Mark Youles)
  Backbone size w/o insert (bp): 4901
  Total vector size (bp): 14129
  Vector type: Plant Expression
  Selectable markers: Bar
Growth in bacteria
  Bacterial resistance: Kanamycin, 50 μg/mL
  Growth temperature: 37°C
  Growth strain: DH5alpha
  Copy number: High Copy
Gene/Insert 1
  Gene/Insert name: Bar (reverse orientation) (alt names: Phosphinotricin N-acetyltransferase; Bialaphos resistance)
  Insert size (bp): 552
  Promoter: Agrobacterium tumefaciens Nopaline synthase Promoter (AtuNos Pro)
  Cloning method: Restriction Enzyme; 5′ cloning site BpiI (destroyed during cloning); 3′ cloning site BpiI (destroyed during cloning)
  Sequencing primers: 5′ Bar_F: ATGTCTCCTGAAAGAAGGCC; 3′ Bar_R: TCAAATCTCAGTCACAGGAAGA
Gene/Insert 2
  Gene/Insert name: DODAα1 (alt name: 4,5-DOPA dioxygenase alpha 1)
  Species: Beta vulgaris
  Insert size (bp): 828
  GenBank ID: MH836616
  Promoter: Nicotiana benthamiana Phosphate transporter 5b (NbPT5b Pro)
  Cloning method: Restriction Enzyme; 5′ cloning site BpiI (destroyed during cloning); 3′ cloning site BpiI (destroyed during cloning)
  Sequencing primers: 5′ BvDODAα1_F: ATGAAAATGATGAATGGAGAAG; 3′ BvDODAα1_R: CTAGGCTGAAGTGAACTTGTAG
Gene/Insert 3
  Gene/Insert name: CYP76AD1 (alt name: cytochrome P450 76AD1)
  Species: Beta vulgaris
  Insert size (bp): 1494
  GenBank ID: MH836617
  Promoter: Nicotiana benthamiana Phosphate transporter 5b (NbPT5b Pro)
  Cloning method: Restriction Enzyme; 5′ cloning site BpiI (destroyed during cloning); 3′ cloning site BpiI (destroyed during cloning)
  Sequencing primers: 5′ BvCYP76AD1_F: ATGGATCATGCAACATTAGCA; 3′ BvCYP76AD1_R: TCAATACCTAGGTATTGGAATAAGTTTTAA
Gene/Insert 4
  Gene/Insert name: cDOPA5GT (alt name: cyclo-DOPA 5-O-glucosyltransferase)
  Species: Mirabilis jalapa
  Insert size (bp): 1503
  GenBank ID: MH836618
  Promoter: Nicotiana benthamiana Phosphate transporter 5b (NbPT5b Pro)
  Cloning method: Restriction Enzyme; 5′ cloning site BpiI (destroyed during cloning); 3′ cloning site BpiI (destroyed during cloning)
  Sequencing primers: 5′ MjcDOPA5GT_F: ATGACCGCCATTAAAATG; 3′ MjcDOPA5GT_R: TTATTGAAGAGAAGGTTCCAAC
Terms and licenses: Academic/Nonprofit Terms; Industry Terms: Not Available to Industry
How to cite: NbPT5b-p3 was a gift from Sam Brockington (Addgene plasmid # 160001 ; http://n2t.net/addgene:160001 ; RRID:Addgene_160001)
